>Addgene plasmid #63822 | mRFP1-29 | depositor full sequence | sequence record 106555 | Full Sequence
TACGTGCCGATCAACGTCTCATTTTCGCCAGATATCCTCGAGCGCGGAATTCCCTAGGGGATCCGTTGAC
GGCTAGCTCAGTCCTAGGTACAGTGCTAGCTTCTAGAAACGACGTCGACGATCACAACTTCATGAGGTAT
TCATGGCGAGCTCTGAAGACGTTATCAAAGAGTTCATGCGTTTCAAAGTTCGTATGGAAGGTTCCGTTAA
CGGTCACGAGTTCGAAATCGAAGGTGAAGGTGAAGGTCGTCCGTACGAAGGTACCCAGACCGCTAAACTG
AAAGTTACCAAAGGTGGTCCGCTGCCGTTCGCTTGGGACATCCTGTCCCCGCAGTTCCAGTACGGTTCCA
AAGCTTACGTTAAACACCCGGCTGACATCCCGGACTACCTGAAACTGTCCTTCCCGGAAGGTTTCAAATG
GGAACGTGTTATGAACTTCGAAGACGGTGGTGTTGTTACCGTTACCCAGGACTCCTCCCTGCAAGACGGT
GAGTTCATCTACAAAGTTAAACTGCGTGGTACCAACTTCCCGTCCGACGGTCCGGTTATGCAGAAAAAAA
CCATGGGTTGGGAAGCTTCCACCGAACGTATGTACCCGGAAGACGGTGCTCTGAAAGGTGAAATCAAAAT
GCGTCTGAAACTGAAAGACGGTGGTCACTACGACGCTGAAGTTAAAACCACCTACATGGCTAAAAAACCG
GTTCAGCTGCCGGGTGCTTACAAAACCGACATCAAACTGGACATCACCTCCCACAACGAAGACTACACCA
TCGTTGAACAGTACGAACGTGCTGAAGGTCGTCACTCCACCGGTGCTTAATAAGGCCGGCCGTGCTAGTG
TAGATCGCTACTAGAGCCAGGCATCAAATAAAACGAAAGGCTCAGTCGAAAGACTGGGCCTTTCGTTTTA
TCTGTTGTTTGTCGGTGAACGCTCTCTACTAGAGTCACACTGGCTCACCTTCGGGTGGGCCTTTCTGCGT
TTATACAATTGACTAGTCTGCAGAAAAGCGGCCGCGGCATCAAATAAAACGAAAGGCTCAGTCGAAAGAC
TGGGCCTTTCGTTTTATCTGTTGTTTGTCGGTGAACGCTCTCCTGAGTAGGACAAATCCGCCGCCCTAGA
GCATGCGCGTTCGGCTGCGGCGAGCGGTATCAGCTCACTCAAAGGCGGTAATACGGTTATCCACAGAATC
AGGGGATAACGCAGGAAAGAACATGTGAGCAAAAGGCCAGCAAAAGGCCAGGAACCGTAAAAAGGCCGCG
TTGCTGGCGTTTTTCCATAGGCTCCGCCCCCCTGACGAGCATCACAAAAATCGACGCTCAAGTCAGAGGT
GGCGAAACCCGACAGGACTATAAAGATACCAGGCGTTTCCCCCTGGAAGCTCCCTCGTGCGCTCTCCTGT
TCCGACCCTGCCGCTTACCGGATACCTGTCCGCCTTTCTCCCTTCGGGAAGCGTGGCGCTTTCTCATAGC
TCACGCTGTAGGTATCTCAGTTCGGTGTAGGTCGTTCGCTCCAAGCTGGGCTGTGTGCACGAACCCCCCG
TTCAGCCCGACCGCTGCGCCTTATCCGGTAACTATCGTCTTGAGTCCAACCCGGTAAGACACGACTTATC
GCCACTGGCAGCAGCCACTGGTAACAGGATTAGCAGAGCGAGGTATGTAGGCGGTGCTACAGAGTTCTTG
AAGTGGTGGCCTAACTACGGCTACACTAGAAGGACAGTATTTGGTATCTGCGCTCTGCTGAAGCCAGTTA
CCTTCGGAAAAAGAGTTGGTAGCTCTTGATCCGGCAAACAAACCACCGCTGGTAGCGGTGGTTTTTTTGT
TTGCAAGCAGCAGATTACGCGCAGAAAAAAAGGATCTCAAGAAGATCCTTTGATCTTTTCTACGGGGTCT
GACGCTCAGTGGAACGAAAACTCACGTTAAGGGATTTTGGTCATGCCCGGGTGCTTGGATTCTCACCAAT
AAAAAACGCCCGGCGGCAACCGAGCGTTCTGAACAAATCCAGATGGAGTTCTGAGGTCATTACTGGATCT
ATCAACAGGAGTCCAAGCGGTACCGATATCAAATTACGCCCCGCCCTGCCACTCATCGCAGTACTGTTGT
AATTCATTAAGCATTCTGCCGACATGGAAGCCATCACAAACGGCATGATGAACCTGAATCGCCAGCGGCA
TCAGCACCTTGTCGCCTTGCGTATAATATTTGCCCATGGTGAAAACGGGGGCGAAGAAGTTGTCCATATT
GGCCACGTTTAAATCAAAACTGGTGAAACTCACCCAGGGATTGGCTGAGACGAAAAACATATTCTCAATA
AACCCTTTAGGGAAATAGGCCAGGTTTTCACCGTAACACGCCACATCTTGCGAATATATGTGTAGAAACT
GCCGGAAATCGTCGTGGTATTCACTCCAGAGCGATGAAAACGTTTCAGTTTGCTCATGGAAAACGGTGTA
ACAAGGGTGAACACTATCCCATATCACCAGCTCACCGTCTTTCATTGCCATACGAAATTCCGGATGAGCA
TTCATCAGGCGGGCAAGAATGTGAATAAAGGCCGGATAAAACTTGTGCTTATTTTTCTTTACGGTCTTTA
AAAAGGCCGTAATATCCAGCTGAACGGTCTGGTTATAGGTACATTGAGCAACTGACTGAAATGCCTCAAA
ATGTTCTTTACGATGCCATTGGGATATATCAACGGTGGTATATCCAGTGATTTTTTTCTCCATTTTAGCT
TCCTTAGCTCCTGAAAATCTCGATAACTCAAAAAATACGCCCGGTAGTGATCTTATTTCATTATGGTGAA
AGTTGGAACCTCT
Features (pLannotate 1.2.2; 9 found; start..end, strand, type, name):
     66..90      +  promoter       J23119(SpeI) promoter (fragment): bacterial promoter (Registry of Standard Biological Parts BBa J23119) modified to end with an SpeI site
    143..817     +  CDS            mRFP1: mRFP1 is a basic (constitutively fluorescent) red fluorescent protein published in 2002, derived from Discosoma sp.. It is reported to be a somewhat slowly-maturing monomer with low acid sensitivity.
    865..936     +  terminator     rrnB T1 terminator: transcription terminator T1 from the E. coli rrnB gene
    952..979     +  terminator     T7Te terminator: phage T7 early transcription terminator
   1021..1107    +  terminator     rrnB T1 terminator: Escherichia coli rrnB; transcription terminator T1 from the E. coli rrnB gene
   1272..1860    -  rep_origin     ori: high-copy-number ColE1/pMB1/pBR322/pUC origin of replication
   1949..2043    -  terminator     lambda t0 terminator: transcription terminator from phage lambda
   2067..2723    -  CDS            cat: CAT_ECOLX - Experimental evidence at protein level: Swiss-Prot protein existence level 1. This enzyme is an effector of chloramphenicol resistance in bacteria. From Escherichia coli. This protein is used as a marker in many commonly used cloning vectors, such as pACYC184.
   2724..13      -  promoter       cat promoter (across the origin): promoter of the E. coli cat gene encoding chloramphenicol acetyltransferase
