[The description below was written by a language model from this plasmid's Addgene catalogue record and pLannotate feature annotations shown in this document.]
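Description:
mRFP1-29 is a small (about 2.8 kb) bacterial expression plasmid built on the FTV backbone and belonging to a library of ribosome binding site (RBS) variants that drive the red fluorescent reporter mRFP1 at different translation rates. It replicates in E. coli from a high-copy ColE1/pUC-type origin and is selected with chloramphenicol through a cat (chloramphenicol acetyltransferase) gene expressed from its native cat promoter and followed by the phage lambda t0 terminator, which insulates the marker from the rest of the plasmid.

The payload is a single constitutive expression cassette. The catalogue lists the synthetic sigma-70 promoter J23100. The automated annotation instead flags a partial match to the closely related J23119 promoter at this position, which is expected given how similar members of that Anderson promoter family are. The roughly 50 nt between the promoter and the start codon carry no annotated feature, but this is presumably where the variant-specific RBS lies, the element that distinguishes this library member from its siblings. The record does not state the RBS's strength or predicted translation initiation rate. Downstream is the mRFP1 coding sequence, a monomeric Discosoma-derived red fluorescent protein, here codon-optimized for E. coli. It is followed by a series of terminators (rrnB T1, T7Te and a second rrnB T1) that stops read-through into the origin.

Because transcription is held constant while translation initiation varies across the library, fluorescence from this plasmid reports the translation rate conferred by its particular RBS. This makes such constructs useful for characterizing and calibrating RBS design and for mapping how expression level affects engineered genetic systems in bacteria.
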