Addgene plasmid #63822: mRFP1-29
Purpose: A member of an RBS library for mRFP1 with different translation rates
Depositing lab: Howard Salis. Depositing organization: Pennsylvania State University. Publication: Efficient search, mapping, and optimization of multi-protein genetic systems in diverse bacteria. Farasat I, Kushwaha M, Collens J, Easterbrook M, Guido M, Salis HM. Mol Syst Biol. 2014 Jun 21;10:731. doi: 10.15252/msb.20134955. PubMed 24952589.
Backbone
  Vector backbone: FTV
  Vector type: Bacterial Expression
Growth in bacteria
  Bacterial resistance: Chloramphenicol, 25 μg/mL
  Growth temperature: 37°C
  Growth strain: DH10B
  Copy number: High Copy
Gene/Insert
  Gene/Insert name: mRFP1
  Species: Synthetic
  Mutation: Codon optimized for E.coli
  Promoter: J23100
  Cloning method: Restriction Enzyme; 5′ cloning site unknown (unknown if destroyed); 3′ cloning site unknown (unknown if destroyed)
  Sequencing primers: 5′ RNAde-BB-3 (tacggacgaccttcaccttc)
Terms and licenses: Academic/Nonprofit Terms; Industry Terms: Not Available to Industry
How to cite: mRFP1-29 was a gift from Howard Salis (Addgene plasmid # 63822 ; http://n2t.net/addgene:63822 ; RRID:Addgene_63822)
