>Addgene plasmid #63822 | mRFP1-29 | addgene partial sequence | sequence record 108503 | jkRFP-F 5'-tggtcactacgacgctgaag-3'
CCGACATCAAACTGGACATCACCTCCCACAACGAAGACTACACCATCGTTGAACAGTACGAACGTGCTGA
AGGTCGTCACTCCACCGGTGCTTAATAAGGCCGGCCGTGCTAGTGTAGATCGCTACTAGAGCCAGGCATC
AAATAAAACGAAAGGCTCAGTCGAAAGACTGGGCCTTTCGTTTTATCTGTTGTTTGTCGGTGAACGCTCT
CTACTAGAGTCACACTGGCTCACCTTCGGGTGGGCCTTTCTGCGTTTATACAATTGACTAGTCCAACTGC
AGAAAAGCGGCCGCGGCATCAAATAAAACGAAAGGCTCAGTCGAAAGACTGGGCCTTTCGTTTTATCTGT
TGTTTGTCGGTGAACGCTCTCCTGAGTAGGACAAATCCGCCGCCCTAGAGCATGCGCGTTCGGCTGCGGC
GAGCGGTATCAGCTCACTCAAAGGCGGTAATACGGTTATCCACAGAATCAGGGGATAACGCAGGAAAGAA
CATGTGAGCAAAAGGCCAGCAAAAGGCCAGGAACCGTAAAAAGGCCGCGTTGCTGGCGTTTTTCCATAGG
CTCCGCCCCCCTGACGAGCATCACAAAAATCGACGCTCAAGTCAGAGGTGGCGAAACCCGACAGGACTAT
AAAGATACCAGGCGTTTCCCCCTGGAAGCTCCCTCGTGCGCTCTCCTGTTCCGACCCTGCCGCTTACCGG
ATACCTGTCCGCCTTTCTCCCTTCGGGAAGCGTGGCGCTTTCTCATAGCTCACGCTGTAGGTATCTCAGT
TCGGTGTAGGTCGTTCGCTCCAAGCT
