>Addgene plasmid #63822 | mRFP1-29 | addgene partial sequence | sequence record 108504 | jkRFP-R 5'-gctttggaaccgtactggaa-3'
TTTGGTAACTTTCAGTTTAGCGGTCTGGGTACCTTCGTACGGACGACCTTCACCTTCACCTTCGATTTCG
AACTCGTGACCGTTAACGGAACCTTCCATACGAACTTTGAAACGCATGAACTCTTTGATAACGTCTTCAG
AGCTCGCCATGAATACCTCATGAAGTTGTGATCGTCGACGTCGTTTCTAGAAGCTAGCACTGTACCTAGG
ACTGAGCTAGCCGTCAACGGATCCCCTAGGGAATTCCGCGCTCGAGGATATCTGGCGAAAATGAGACGTT
GATCGGCACGTAAGAGGTTCCAACTTTCACCATAATGAAATAAGATCACTACCGGGCGTATTTTTTGAGT
TATCGAGATTTTCAGGAGCTAAGGAAGCTAAAATGGAGAAAAAAATCACTGGATATACCACCGTTGATAT
ATCCCAATGGCATCGTAAAGAACATTTTGAGGCATTTCAGTCAGTTGCTCAATGTACCTATAACCAGACC
GTTCAGCTGGATATTACGGCCTTTTTAAAGACCGTAAAGAAAAATAAGCACAAGTTTTATCCGGCCTTTA
TTCACATTCTTGCCCGCCTGATGAATGCTCATCCGGAATTTCGTATGGCAATGAAAGACGGTGAGCTGGT
GATATGGGATAGTGTTCACCCTTGTTACACCGTTTTCCATGAGCAAACTGAAACGTTTTCATCGCTCTGG
AGTGAATACCACGACGATTTCCGGCAGTTTCTACACATATATTCGCAAGATGTGGCGTGTTACGGTG
